Addgene plasmid #26608: pGEX-2T FRB S2035I
Depositing lab: Jie Chen. Depositing organization: University of Illinois at Urbana-Champaign. Publication: The FKBP12-rapamycin-binding domain is required for FKBP12-rapamycin-associated protein kinase activity and G1 progression. Vilella-Bach M, Nuzzi P, Fang Y, Chen J. J Biol Chem. 1999 Feb 12. 274(7):4266-72. 10.1074/jbc.274.7.4266 PubMed 9933627.
Backbone
  Vector backbone: pGEX-2T
  Backbone manufacturer: GE Healthcare
  Backbone size w/o insert (bp): 4900
  Vector type: Bacterial Expression
Growth in bacteria
  Bacterial resistance: Ampicillin, 100 μg/mL
  Growth temperature: 37°C
  Growth strain: DH5alpha
  Copy number: High Copy
Gene/Insert
  Gene/Insert name: mTOR
  Species: H. sapiens (human)
  Insert size (bp): 300
  Mutation: FRB domain only (aa 2015-2114); S2035I
  GenBank ID: NM_004958
  Entrez Gene: MTOR (a.k.a. FRAP, FRAP1, FRAP2, RAFT1, RAPT1, SKS)
  Tag / fusion protein: GST (N terminal on backbone)
  Cloning method: Restriction Enzyme; 5′ cloning site BamHI (not destroyed); 3′ cloning site EcoRI (not destroyed)
  Sequencing primers: 5′ pGEX-5; 3′ pGEX-3
Terms and licenses: Academic/Nonprofit Terms; Industry Terms: Not Available to Industry
How to cite: pGEX-2T FRB S2035I was a gift from Jie Chen (Addgene plasmid # 26608 ; http://n2t.net/addgene:26608 ; RRID:Addgene_26608)
