[The description below was written by a language model from this plasmid's Addgene catalogue record.]
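Description:
pGEX-2T FRB S2035I is a bacterial expression plasmid built on the commercial pGEX-2T backbone (about 4.9 kb without insert), designed to produce a glutathione S-transferase fusion protein in E. coli. It is maintained as a high-copy plasmid under ampicillin selection. The record includes no feature table, so the promoter and replication origin are not explicitly listed. pGEX-series vectors generally drive expression from an IPTG-inducible tac promoter with a plasmid-borne lacI repressor, and pGEX-2T places a thrombin cleavage site between GST and the cloned fragment.

The insert is a roughly 300 bp fragment of human mTOR (also known as FRAP or RAFT1) that encodes only the FKBP12-rapamycin-binding (FRB) domain, residues 2015 to 2114. It was cloned between the BamHI and EcoRI sites, both of which are retained, so that GST from the backbone is fused to its N terminus. The domain carries the S2035I substitution. Ser2035 lies in the rapamycin-binding region of FRB, and substitutions at this position are widely known to impair binding of the FKBP12-rapamycin complex and confer rapamycin resistance.

The GST tag allows the recombinant domain to be purified on glutathione resin and used in pull-down or in vitro binding assays. The associated study concerns the requirement for the FRB domain in mTOR kinase activity and G1 cell-cycle progression. In that context, this construct most plausibly provides a purified mutant FRB protein for comparison with the wild-type domain, although the record does not spell out the specific experiments.
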