>Addgene plasmid #26608 | pGEX-2T FRB S2035I | addgene partial sequence | sequence record 32825 | 26608 with pGEX5'
TCGGATCTGGTTCCGCGTGGATCCGAGCTGATCCGAGTGGCCATCCTCTGGCATGAGATGTGGCATGAAG
GCCTGGAAGAGGCAATTCGTTTGTACTTTGGGGAAAGGAACGTGAAAGGCATGTTTGAGGTGCTGGAGCC
CTTGCATGCTATGATGGAACGGGGCCCCCAGACTCTGAAGGAAACATCCTTTAATCAGGCCTATGGTCGA
GATTTAATGGAGGCCCAAGAGTGGTGCAGGAAGTACATGAAATCAGGGAATGTCAAGGACCTCACCCAAG
CCTGGGACCTCTATTATCATGTGTTCCGACGAATCTCAAAGCAGTAGAATTCATCGTGACTGACTGACGA
TCTGCCTCGCGCGTTTCGGTGATGACGGTGAAAACCTCTGACACATGCAGCTCCCGGAGACGGTCACAGC
TTGTCTGTAAGCGGATGCCGGGAGCAGACAAGCCCGTCAGGGCGCGTCAGCGGGTGTTGGCGGGTGTCGG
GGCGCAGCCATGACCCAGTCACGTAGCGATAGCGGAGTGTATAATTCTTGAAGACGAAAGGGCCTCGTGA
TACGCCTATTTTTATAGGTTAATGTCATGATAATAATGGTTTCTTAGACGTCAGGTGGCACTTTTCGGGG
AAATGTGCGCGGAACCCCTATTTGTTTATTTTTCTAAATACATTCAAATATGTATCCGCTCATGAGACAA
TAACCCTGATAAATGCTTCAATAATATTGAAAAAGGAAGAGTATGAGTATTCAACATTTCCGTGTCGCCC
TTATTCCCTTTTTTGCGGCATTTTGCCTTCCTGTTTTTGCTCACCCAGAAACGCTGGTGAAAGTAAAAGA
TGCTGAAGATCAGTTGGGTGCACGAGTGGGTTACATCGAACTGGATCTCAACAGCGGTAAGATCCTTGAG
AGTTTTCGCCCCGAAGAACGTTTTCCAATGATGAGCACTTTTAAAGTTCTGCTATGTGGCGCGGTATTAT
CCCGTGTTGAC
